Addgene plasmid #169611: pTS1031
Purpose: Tier-2 vector encoding PhCMV-driven secreted Nluc (PhCMV-IgkSS-Nluc-pA::A2-pA::A3-pA).
Depositing lab: Martin Fussenegger. Depositing organization: ETH Zurich (Swiss Federal Institute of Technology). Publication: A versatile plasmid architecture for mammalian synthetic biology (VAMSyB). Haellman V, Strittmatter T, Bertschi A, Stucheli P, Fussenegger M. Metab Eng. 2021 Jul;66:41-50. doi: 10.1016/j.ymben.2021.04.003. Epub 2021 Apr 18. PubMed 33857582.
Backbone
  Vector backbone: pVH1002 (pUC57-based)
  Backbone size w/o insert (bp): 2689
  Vector type: Mammalian Expression
Growth in bacteria
  Bacterial resistance: Ampicillin, 100 μg/mL
  Growth temperature: 37°C
  Growth strain: DH5alpha
  Copy number: High Copy
Gene/Insert
  Gene/Insert name: PCMV-driven expression of secreted Nluc (alt name: PCMV-NLuc::A2::A3)
  Species: Synthetic
  Promoter: PhCMV
  Cloning method: Restriction Enzyme; 5′ cloning site Unknown (unknown if destroyed)
  Sequencing primers: 5′ AmpStart; 3′ CTGGCACGACAGGTTTCCCGACTGG
Terms and licenses: Academic/Nonprofit Terms; Industry Terms: Not Available to Industry
How to cite: pTS1031 was a gift from Martin Fussenegger (Addgene plasmid # 169611 ; http://n2t.net/addgene:169611 ; RRID:Addgene_169611)
