[The description below was written by a language model from this plasmid's Addgene catalogue record and pLannotate feature annotations shown in this document.]
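Description:
pTS1031 is a mammalian expression plasmid from the VAMSyB modular plasmid architecture, described as a Tier-2 vector and built on the pUC57-derived backbone pVH1002. The sequenced record is 3,939 nt. It is maintained in E. coli at high copy through a ColE1/pUC-type origin of replication and selected with ampicillin via the β-lactamase gene and its native promoter. Short remnants of lacZα, a CAP binding site and lacI at one end of the record are leftovers of the pUC-type backbone rather than functional units.

The payload is a single populated expression cassette in the first of three positions, written in the record as PhCMV-IgkSS-Nluc-pA::A2-pA::A3-pA. The human cytomegalovirus immediate early enhancer and promoter drive strong constitutive transcription of a human codon-optimized NanoLuc luciferase preceded by the mouse immunoglobulin κ light chain leader, which routes the enzyme into the secretory pathway so that it accumulates in the culture medium. Transcription terminates at a bovine growth hormone polyadenylation signal. A T7 promoter lies between the CMV promoter and the coding region. The brief matches to an HIV-1 LTR and an SV40 promoter are only tens of bases long and are probably annotation artefacts or junction sequences. Downstream, a fragment of a synthetic poly(A) signal is consistent with the A2 and A3 positions, which appear from the notation to be unfilled slots with their own terminators, although the record does not define them explicitly.

The plasmid serves as a constitutive secreted-luciferase reporter or reference construct for transfected mammalian cells, allowing luminescence to be measured from supernatant samples without lysing the cells, and as a building block for multi-cassette assemblies within the VAMSyB system.
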