Features (pLannotate 1.2.2; 15 found; start..end, strand, type, name):
    182..770     -  rep_origin     ori: high-copy-number ColE1/pMB1/pBR322/pUC origin of replication
    891..1751    -  CDS            AmpR: β-lactamase; bla; confers resistance to ampicillin, carbenicillin, and related antibiotics
   1752..1856    -  promoter       AmpR promoter: bla
   2002..2305    +  enhancer       CMV enhancer: human cytomegalovirus immediate early enhancer
   2306..2509    +  promoter       CMV promoter: human cytomegalovirus (CMV) immediate early promoter
   2505..2538    +  LTR            5' LTR (truncated) (fragment): truncated 5' long terminal repeat (LTR) from HIV-1
   2554..2572    +  promoter       T7 promoter: promoter for bacteriophage T7 RNA polymerase
   2613..2672    +  sig_peptide    Igκ leader: leader sequence from mouse immunoglobulin κ light chain
   2691..3203    +  CDS            Nluc: NanoLuc® luciferase human codon-optimized
   3270..3494    +  polyA_signal   bGH poly(A) signal: bovine growth hormone polyadenylation signal
   3503..3520    +  promoter       SV40 promoter (fragment): SV40 enhancer and early promoter
   3596..3617    +  polyA_signal   poly(A) signal (fragment): synthetic polyadenylation signal
   3657..3673    -  CDS            lacZα (fragment): LacZα fragment of β-galactosidase; lacZ fragment
   3812..3833    -  protein_bind   CAP binding site: CAP binding activates transcription in the presence of cAMP. E. coli catabolite activator protein
   3846..3938    -  CDS            lacI (fragment): lac repressor; lacI; The lac repressor binds to the lac operator to inhibit transcription in E. coli. This inhibition can be relieved by adding lactose or isopropyl-β-D-thiogalactopyranoside (IPTG).
>Addgene plasmid #169611 | pTS1031 | addgene full sequence | sequence record 365618 | Addgene NGS Result
CTTCCGCTTCCTCGCTCACTGACTCGCTGCGCTCGGTCGTTCGGCTGCGGCGAGCGGTATCAGCTCACTC
AAAGGCGGTAATACGGTTATCCACAGAATCAGGGGATAACGCAGGAAAGAACATGTGAGCAAAAGGCCAG
CAAAAGGCCAGGAACCGTAAAAAGGCCGCGTTGCTGGCGTTTTTCCATAGGCTCCGCCCCCCTGACGAGC
ATCACAAAAATCGACGCTCAAGTCAGAGGTGGCGAAACCCGACAGGACTATAAAGATACCAGGCGTTTCC
CCCTGGAAGCTCCCTCGTGCGCTCTCCTGTTCCGACCCTGCCGCTTACCGGATACCTGTCCGCCTTTCTC
CCTTCGGGAAGCGTGGCGCTTTCTCATAGCTCACGCTGTAGGTATCTCAGTTCGGTGTAGGTCGTTCGCT
CCAAGCTGGGCTGTGTGCACGAACCCCCCGTTCAGCCCGACCGCTGCGCCTTATCCGGTAACTATCGTCT
TGAGTCCAACCCGGTAAGACACGACTTATCGCCACTGGCAGCAGCCACTGGTAACAGGATTAGCAGAGCG
AGGTATGTAGGCGGTGCTACAGAGTTCTTGAAGTGGTGGCCTAACTACGGCTACACTAGAAGAACAGTAT
TTGGTATCTGCGCTCTGCTGAAGCCAGTTACCTTCGGAAAAAGAGTTGGTAGCTCTTGATCCGGCAAACA
AACCACCGCTGGTAGCGGTGGTTTTTTTGTTTGCAAGCAGCAGATTACGCGCAGAAAAAAAGGATCTCAA
GAAGATCCTTTGATCTTTTCTACGGGGATTATCAAAAAGGATCTTCACCTAGATCCTTTTAAATTAAAAA
TGAAGTTTTAAATCAATCTAAAGTATATATGAGTAAACTTGGTCTGACAGTTACCAATGCTTAATCAGTG
AGGCACCTATCTCAGCGATCTGTCTATTTCGTTCATCCATAGTTGCCTGACTCCCCGTCGTGTAGATAAC
TACGATACGGGAGGGCTTACCATCTGGCCCCAGTGCTGCAATGATACCGCGGCTCCCACGCTCACCGGCT
CCAGATTTATCAGCAATAAACCAGCCAGCCGGAAGGGCCGAGCGCAGAAGTGGTCCTGCAACTTTATCCG
CCTCCATCCAGTCTATTAATTGTTGCCGGGAAGCTAGAGTAAGTAGTTCGCCAGTTAATAGTTTGCGCAA
CGTTGTTGCCATTGCTACAGGCATCGTGGTGTCACGCTCGTCGTTTGGTATGGCTTCATTCAGCTCCGGT
TCCCAACGATCAAGGCGAGTTACATGATCCCCCATGTTGTGCAAAAAAGCGGTTAGCTCCTTCGGTCCTC
CGATCGTTGTCAGAAGTAAGTTGGCCGCAGTGTTATCACTCATGGTTATGGCAGCACTGCATAATTCTCT
TACTGTCATGCCATCCGTAAGATGCTTTTCTGTGACTGGTGAGTACTCAACCAAGTCATTCTGAGAATAG
TGTATGCGGCGACCGAGTTGCTCTTGCCCGGCGTCAATACGGGATAATACCGCGCCACATAGCAGAACTT
TAAAAGTGCTCATCATTGGAAAACGTTCTTCGGGGCGAAAACTCTCAAGGATCTTACCGCTGTTGAGATC
CAGTTCGATGTAACCCACTCGTGCACCCAACTGATCTTCAGCATCTTTTACTTTCACCAGCGTTTCTGGG
TGAGCAAAAACAGGAAGGCAAAATGCCGCAAAAAAGGGAATAAGGGCGACACGGAAATGTTGAATACTCA
TACTCTTCCTTTTTCAATATTATTGAAGCATTTATCAGGGTTATTGTCTCATGAGCGGATACATATTTGA
ATGTATTTAGAAAAATAAACAAATAGGGGTTCCGCGCACATTTCCCCGAAAAGTGCCACCTGACGTCTAA
GAAACCAAGATCTCCACGCGTGGTACCCTCGAGTTGACATTGATTATTGAGTAGTTATTAATAGTAATCA
ATTACGGGGTCATTAGTTCATAGCCCATATATGGAGTTCCGCGTTACATAACTTACGGTAAATGGCCCGC
CTGGCTGACCGCCCAACGACCCCCGCCCATTGACGTCAATAATGACGTATGTTCCCATAGTAACGCCAAT
AGGGACTTTCCATTGACGTCAATGGGTGGAGTATTTACGGTAAACTGCCCACTTGGCAGTACATCAAGTG
TATCATATGCCAAGTACGCCCCCTATTGACGTCAATGACGGTAAATGGCCCGCCTGGCATTATGCCCAGT
ACATGACCTTATGGGACTTTCCTACTTGGCAGTACATCTACGTATTAGTCATCGCTATTACCATGGTGAT
GCGGTTTTGGCAGTACATCAATGGGCGTGGATAGCGGTTTGACTCACGGGGATTTCCAAGTCTCCACCCC
ATTGACGTCAATGGGAGTTTGTTTTGGCACCAAAATCAACGGGACTTTCCAAAATGTCGTAACAACTCCG
CCCCATTGACGCAAATGGGCGGTAGGCGTGTACGGTGGGAGGTCTATATAAGCAGAGCTCTCTGGCTAAC
TAGAGAACCCACTGCTTACTGGCTTATCGAAATTAATACGACTCACTATAGGGAGACCCAAGCTGTTCGA
AGCGGAATTCACCATGACTAGTGAGACAGACACACTCCTGCTATGGGTACTGCTGCTCTGGGTTCCAGGT
TCCACTGGTGACGCTAGTGGTGGTTCTGGTATGGTCTTCACACTCGAAGATTTCGTTGGGGACTGGCGAC
AGACAGCCGGCTACAACCTGGACCAAGTCCTTGAACAGGGAGGTGTGTCCAGTTTGTTTCAGAATCTCGG
GGTGTCCGTAACTCCGATCCAAAGGATTGTCCTGAGCGGTGAAAATGGGCTGAAGATCGACATCCATGTC
ATCATCCCGTATGAAGGTCTGAGCGGCGACCAAATGGGCCAGATCGAAAAAATTTTTAAGGTGGTGTACC
CTGTGGATGATCATCACTTTAAGGTGATCCTGCACTATGGCACACTGGTAATCGACGGGGTTACGCCGAA
CATGATCGACTATTTCGGACGGCCGTATGAAGGCATCGCCGTGTTCGACGGCAAAAAGATCACTGTAACA
GGGACCCTGTGGAACGGCAACAAAATTATCGACGAGCGCCTGATCAACCCCGACGGCTCCCTGCTGTTCC
GAGTAACCATCAACGGAGTGACCGGCTGGCGGCTGTGCGAACGCATTCTGGCGGCTAGCGGATCCACCGG
TGTCTAGAAAGCTTTGAGGCCGGCCTGCAGGCCCGCTGATCAGCCTCGACTGTGCCTTCTAGTTGCCAGC
CATCTGTTGTTTGCCCCTCCCCCGTGCCTTCCTTGACCCTGGAAGGTGCCACTCCCACTGTCCTTTCCTA
ATAAAATGAGGAAATTGCATCGCATTGTCTGAGTAGGTGTCATTCTATTCTGGGGGGTGGGGTGGGGCAG
GACAGCAAGGGGGAGGATTGGGAAGACAATAGCAGGCATGCTGGGGATGCGGTGGGCTCTATGGTAGCTT
AGGAGGCGGAAAGAACCAGCGCGGGAGACCGTCAGTTGGTCTCCAGCTATACAGGTGCACCGCTTTATAA
TAAAACTGATACAGAGAACGTTATCATGTGTGTTGGTTTTTTTTGTGTGTGCGGTTTAAGGGAGCCTCGG
TCATAGCTGTTTCCTGTGTAAAACGACGGCCAGCGCGGGAGACGGTCAGTTCGTCTCCAGCTCAGAAATT
ATGAGAGCGTTTAATAAAGTATTGACTATGGTTGACAAAACGTGTGTTGGAGTTTTTTGTGTGCTTTGTC
ATCAACTGAGCCAGTAGGTCGAGGGTGCCTAATGAGTGAGCTAACTCACATTAATTGCGTTGCGCTCACT
GCCCGCTTTCCAGTCGGGAAACCTGTCGTGCCAGCTGCATTAATGAATCGGCCAACGCGCGGGGAGAGGC
GGTTTGCGTATTGGGCGCT
